>Addgene plasmid #185111 | KBB610 | addgene full sequence | sequence record 368105 | Addgene NGS Result
CTGCTGGACTTTCCAAAATGTCGAGCTTAATACGACTCACTATAGGGGAATTGTGAGCGGATAACAATTC
CCCTTTTGTTTAACTTTAAGAAGGAGAGGCCACCATGCATCACCATCACCATCACGAAAACCTGTATTTT
CAGGGCGCGATCGCCGTCTGTCAAGGGATGGAAGGTACGGTTGATTTGGCTCTATTTGGTTCTCCACCAT
TCATATTAGAATATTAAACGCGTTAAACGCGGCCGCTCGAGGTTTAAACGGCCGGCCACATGACTGACTG
AGCCACGATAACCGCTGAGCAATAACTAGCATAACCCCTTGGGGCCTCTAAACGGGTCTTGAGGGGTTTT
TTCCCACCAGCCTTGTCCTAATCCGCGGCGGTTCCTGGCCTTTTGCTGGCCTTTTGCTCACATGTTCTTT
CCTGCGTTATCCCCTGATTCTGTGGATAACCGTATTACCGCCTTTGAGTGAGCTGATACCGCTCGCCGCA
GCCGAACGACCGAGCGCAGCGAGTCAGTGAGCGAGGAAGCGGAAGAGCGCCTGATGCGGTATTTTCTCCT
TACGCATCTGTGCGGTATTTCACACCGCATAAATTCCGACACCATCGAATGGCGCAAAACCTTTCGCGGT
ATGGCATGATAGCGCCCGGAAGAGAGTCAATTCAGGGTGGTGAATGTGAAACCAGTAACGTTATACGATG
TCGCAGAGTATGCCGGTGTCTCTTATCAGACCGTTTCCCGCGTGGTGAACCAGGCCAGCCACGTTTCTGC
GAAAACGCGGGAAAAAGTGGAAGCGGCGATGGCGGAGCTGAATTACATTCCCAACCGCGTGGCACAACAA
CTGGCGGGCAAACAGTCGTTGCTGATTGGCGTTGCCACCTCCAGTCTGGCCCTGCACGCGCCGTCGCAAA
TTGTCGCGGCGATTAAATCTCGCGCCGATCAACTGGGTGCCAGCGTGGTGGTGTCGATGGTAGAACGAAG
CGGCGTCGAAGCCTGTAAAGCGGCGGTGCACAATCTTCTCGCGCAACGAGTCAGTGGGCTGATCATTAAC
TATCCGCTGGATGACCAGGATGCCATTGCTGTGGAAGCTGCCTGCACTAATGTTCCGGCGTTATTTCTTG
ATGTCTCTGACCAGACACCCATCAACAGTATTATTTTCTCCCATGAAGACGGTACGCGACTGGGCGTGGA
GCATCTGGTCGCATTGGGTCACCAGCAAATCGCGCTGTTAGCGGGCCCATTAAGTTCTGTCTCGGCGCGT
CTGCGTCTGGCTGGCTGGCATAAATATCTCACTCGCAATCAAATTCAGCCGATAGCGGAACGGGAAGGCG
ACTGGAGTGCCATGTCCGGTTTTCAACAAACCATGCAAATGCTGAATGAGGGCATCGTTCCCACTGCGAT
GCTGGTTGCCAACGATCAGATGGCGCTGGGCGCAATGCGCGCCATTACCGAGTCCGGGCTGCGCGTTGGT
GCGGATATCTCGGTAGTGGGATACGACGATACCGAAGACAGCTCATGTTATATCCCGCCGTTAACCACCA
TCAAACAGGATTTTCGCCTGCTGGGGCAAACCAGCGTGGACCGCTTGCTGCAACTCTCTCAGGGCCAGGC
GGTGAAGGGCAATCAGCTGTTGCCCGTCTCACTGGTGAAAAGAAAAACCACCCTGGCGCCCAATACGCAA
ACCGCCTCTCCCCGCGCGTTGGCCGATTCATTAATGCAGCTGGCACGACAGGTTTCCCGACTGGAAAGCG
GGCAGTGAGCGCAACGCAATTAATGTAAGTTAGCTCACTCATTAGGCACCCCAGGCTTTACACTTTATGC
TTCCGGCTCGTATGTTGTGTGGAATTGTGAGCGGATAACAATTTCACACAGGAAACAGCTATGACCATGA
TTACGGATTCACTGGCCGTCGTTTTACAACGTCGTGACTGGGAAAACCCTGGCGTTACCCAACTTAATCG
CCTTGCAGCACATCCCCCTTTCGCCAGCTGGCGTAATAGCGAAGAGGCCCGCACCGATGGATCCGCTCTT
CCGCTTCCTCGCTCACTGACTCGCTGCGCTCGGTCGTTCGGCTGCGGCGAGCGGTATCAGCTCACTCAAA
GGCGGTAATACGGTTATCCACAGAATCAGGGGATAACGCAGGAAAGAACATGTGAGCAAAAGGCCAGCAA
AAGGCCAGGAACCGTAAAAAGGCCGCGTTGCTGGCGTTTTTCCATAGGCTCCGCCCCCCTGACGAGCATC
ACAAAAATCGACGCTCAAGTCAGAGGTGGCGAAACCCGACAGGACTATAAAGATACCAGGCGTTTCCCCC
TGGAAGCTCCCTCGTGCGCTCTCCTGTTCCGACCCTGCCGCTTACCGGATACCTGTCCGCCTTTCTCCCT
TCGGGAAGCGTGGCGCTTTCTCATAGCTCACGCTGTAGGTATCTCAGTTCGGTGTAGGTCGTTCGCTCCA
AGCTGGGCTGTGTGCACGAACCCCCCGTTCAGCCCGACCGCTGCGCCTTATCCGGTAACTATCGTCTTGA
GTCCAACCCGGTAAGACACGACTTATCGCCACTGGCAGCAGCCACTGGTAACAGGATTAGCAGAGCGAGG
TATGTAGGCGGTGCTACAGAGTTCTTGAAGTGGTGGCCTAACTACGGCTACACTAGAAGAACAGTATTTG
GTATCTGCGCTCTGCTGAAGCCAGTTACCTTCGGAAAAAGAGTTGGTAGCTCTTGATCCGGCAAACAAAC
CACCGCTGGTAGCGGTGGTTTTTTTGTTTGCAAGCAGCAGATTACGCGCAGAAAAAAAGGATCTCAAGAA
GATCCTTTGATCTTTTCTACGGGGTCTGACGCTCAGTGGAACGAAAACTCACGTTAAGGGATTTTGGTCA
TGAGATTATCAAAAAGGATCTTCACCTAGATCCTTTTAAATTAAAAATGAAGTTTTAAATCAATCTAAAG
TATATATGAGTAAACTTGGTCTGACAGTTACCAATGCTTAATCAGTGAGGCACCTATCTCAGCGATCTGT
CTATTTCGTTCATCCATAGTTGCCTGACTCCCCGTCGTGTAGATAACTACGATACGGGAGGGCTTACCAT
CTGGCCCCAGTGCTGCAATGATACCGCGAGACCCACGCTCACCGGCTCCAGATTTATCAGCAATAAACCA
GCCAGCCGGAAGGGCCGAGCGCAGAAGTGGTCCTGCAACTTTATCCGCCTCCATCCAGTCTATTAATTGT
TGCCGGGAAGCTAGAGTAAGTAGTTCGCCAGTTAATAGTTTGCGCAACGTTGTTGCCATTGCTACAGGCA
TCGTGGTGTCACGCTCGTCGTTTGGTATGGCTTCATTCAGCTCCGGTTCCCAACGATCAAGGCGAGTTAC
ATGATCCCCCATGTTGTGCAAAAAAGCGGTTAGCTCCTTCGGTCCTCCGATCGTTGTCAGAAGTAAGTTG
GCCGCAGTGTTATCACTCATGGTTATGGCAGCACTGCATAATTCTCTTACTGTCATGCCATCCGTAAGAT
GCTTTTCTGTGACTGGTGAGTACTCAACCAAGTCATTCTGAGAATAGTGTATGCGGCGACCGAGTTGCTC
TTGCCCGGCGTCAATACGGGATAATACCGCGCCACATAGCAGAACTTTAAAAGTGCTCATCATTGGAAAA
CGTTCTTCGGGGCGAAAACTCTCAAGGATCTTACCGCTGTTGAGATCCAGTTCGATGTAACCCACTCGTG
CACCCAACTGATCTTCAGCATCTTTTACTTTCACCAGCGTTTCTGGGTGAGCAAAAACAGGAAGGCAAAA
TGCCGCAAAAAAGGGAATAAGGGCGACACGGAAATGTTGAATACTCATACTCTTCCTTTTTCAATATTAT
TGAAGCATTTATCAGGGTTATTGTCTCATGAGCGGATACATATTTGAATGTATTTAGAAAAATAAACAAA
TAGGGGTTCCGCGCACATTTCCCCGAAAAGTGCCACCTG
[124 nt withheld, positions 3960-4083]
C
[91 nt withheld, positions 4085-4175]
A
[49 nt withheld, positions 4177-4225]
CCTTTGACGTTGGAGTCCACGTTCTTT
[37 nt withheld, positions 4253-4289]
ACCCTATCTCGGTCTATTCTTTTGATTTATAAGGGATTTTGCCGATTTCGGCCTATTGGTTAAAAAATGA
GCTGATTTAACAAAAATTTAACGCGAATTTTAACAAAATATTAACGCTTACAATTTCCATTCGCCATTCA
GGCTGCGCAACTGTTGGGAAGGGCGATCGGTGCGGGCCTCTTCGCTATTACGCCAGCTGGCGAAAGGGGG
ATGTGCTGCAAGGCGATTAAGTTGGGTAACGCCAGGGTTTTCCCAGTCACGACGTTGTAAAACGACGGCC
AGTGCCGAATT
Features (pLannotate 1.2.2; 21 found; start..end, strand, type, name):
      6..23      +  promoter       CMVd1 promoter (fragment): truncated human cytomegalovirus (CMV) immediate early promoter that yields slightly reduced expression relative to the full-length promoter
     28..46      +  promoter       T7 promoter: promoter for bacteriophage T7 RNA polymerase
     47..71      +  protein_bind   lac operator: The lac repressor binds to the lac operator to inhibit transcription in E. coli. This inhibition can be relieved by adding lactose or isopropyl-β-D-thiogalactopyranoside (IPTG). lac repressor encoded by lacI
     75..97      +  RBS            RBS: efficient ribosome binding site from bacteriophage T7 gene 10 (Olins and Rangwala, 1989)
    108..125     +  CDS            7xHis (fragment): 6xHis affinity tag
    126..146     +  CDS            TEV site: tobacco etch virus (TEV) protease recognition and cleavage site
    306..352     +  terminator     T7 terminator: transcription terminator for bacteriophage T7 RNA polymerase
    353..372     +  polyA_signal   hGH poly(A) signal (fragment): human growth hormone polyadenylation signal
    402..535     +  rep_origin     RSF ori (fragment): Plasmids containing the RSF 1030 origin of replication can be propagated in E. coli cells that contain additional plasmids with compatible origins.
    540..591     -  misc_feature   bom (fragment): basis of mobility region from pBR322
    598..675     +  promoter       lacI promoter: lacI
    676..1758    +  CDS            lacI: lac repressor; lacI; The lac repressor binds to the lac operator to inhibit transcription in E. coli. This inhibition can be relieved by adding lactose or isopropyl-β-D-thiogalactopyranoside (IPTG).
   1771..1792    +  protein_bind   CAP binding site: CAP binding activates transcription in the presence of cAMP. E. coli catabolite activator protein
   1807..1837    +  promoter       lac promoter: promoter for the E. coli lac operon
   1845..1861    +  protein_bind   lac operator: The lac repressor binds to the lac operator to inhibit transcription in E. coli. This inhibition can be relieved by adding lactose or isopropyl-β-D-thiogalactopyranoside (IPTG). lac repressor encoded by lacI
   1881..2018    +  CDS            lacZα (fragment): LacZα fragment of β-galactosidase; lacZ fragment
   2209..2797    -  rep_origin     ori: high-copy-number ColE1/pMB1/pBR322/pUC origin of replication
   2968..3828    -  CDS            AmpR: β-lactamase; bla; confers resistance to ampicillin, carbenicillin, and related antibiotics
   3829..3933    -  promoter       AmpR promoter: bla
   3960..4388    +  rep_origin     f1 ori (sequence partly withheld): f1 bacteriophage origin of replication; arrow indicates direction of (+) strand synthesis
   4419..4573    -  CDS            lacZα (fragment): LacZα fragment of β-galactosidase; lacZ fragment
