[The description below was written by a language model from this plasmid's Addgene catalogue record and pLannotate feature annotations shown in this document.]
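Description:
KBB610 is a bacterial expression plasmid intended for producing and purifying the full repeat domain of Pom152, a nuclear pore complex membrane protein from Saccharomyces cerevisiae, as a His-tagged recombinant protein. The catalogue entry is slightly inconsistent about the vector: the purpose line places the insert in pEX-N-His, whereas the backbone field lists pGC10 from Blue Heron. The plasmid is maintained in E. coli at high copy through a ColE1/pUC-type origin and selected with ampicillin via the β-lactamase gene and its native promoter. An f1 origin is also present, along with short fragments annotated as RSF ori, bom, lacZα, a CMV promoter and an hGH polyadenylation signal. These appear to be backbone remnants rather than functional parts.

The expression cassette follows the standard T7/lac design. A T7 promoter is followed directly by a lac operator, the strong T7 gene 10 ribosome binding site, a 6xHis tag and a TEV protease recognition site, with a T7 terminator downstream. A plasmid-borne lacI gene under its own promoter supplies repressor, so transcription is held off until IPTG induction in a host that provides T7 RNA polymerase. The N-terminal His tag allows metal-affinity purification, and the TEV site allows the tag to be removed afterwards.

The feature table for the 4,580 nt sequence annotates no POM152 coding region. Only about 160 nt separate the TEV site from the T7 terminator, which seems too short for a full repeat domain. The sequence record may therefore not show the described insert, and the insert boundaries and cloning sites are not stated in the record.
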