Addgene plasmid #185111: KBB610
Purpose: Pom152 full repeat domain in pEX-N-His for bacterial expression and purification
Depositing lab: Ken Belanger. Depositing organization: Colgate University.
Backbone
  Vector backbone: pGC10
  Backbone manufacturer: Blue Heron
  Vector type: Bacterial Expression
Growth in bacteria
  Bacterial resistance: Ampicillin, 100 μg/mL
  Growth temperature: 37°C
  Growth strain: DH5alpha
  Copy number: High Copy
Gene/Insert
  Gene/Insert name: POM152
  Species: S. cerevisiae (budding yeast)
  Mutation: Pom152 Repeats-6His
  Tag / fusion protein: 6His (N terminal on insert)
  Cloning method: Restriction Enzyme; 5′ cloning site unknown (unknown if destroyed)
Terms and licenses: Academic/Nonprofit Terms; Industry Terms: Not Available to Industry
How to cite: KBB610 was a gift from Ken Belanger (Addgene plasmid # 185111 ; http://n2t.net/addgene:185111 ; RRID:Addgene_185111)
